Addgene plasmid #189991: pL6-H2B-iRFP720-bla
Purpose: Lentivirial plasmid for nuclear iRFP-720 expression with blasticidin resistance
Depositing lab: Achim Kramer. Depositing organization: Charite Universitaetsmedizin Berlin. Publication: Circadian period is compensated for repressor protein turnover rates in single cells. Gabriel CH, Del Olmo M, Rizki Widini A, Roshanbin R, Woyde J, Hamza E, Gutu NN, Zehtabian A, Ewers H, Granada A, Herzel H, Kramer A. Proc Natl Acad Sci U S A. 2024 Aug 20;121(34):e2404738121. doi: 10.1073/pnas.2404738121. Epub 2024 Aug 14. PubMed 39141353.
Backbone
  Vector backbone: pLenti6-bla
  Backbone size w/o insert (bp): 6794
  Total vector size (bp): 8138
  Vector type: Mammalian Expression, Lentiviral
  Selectable markers: Blasticidin
Growth in bacteria
  Bacterial resistance: Ampicillin, 100 μg/mL
  Growth temperature: 37°C
  Growth strain: NEB Stable
  Copy number: High Copy
Gene/Insert
  Gene/Insert name: Human histone H2B
  Species: H. sapiens (human)
  Insert size (bp): 1868
  Tag / fusion protein: iRFP720 (C terminal on insert)
  Cloning method: Restriction Enzyme; 5′ cloning site MluI (not destroyed); 3′ cloning site ClaI (not destroyed)
  Sequencing primers: 5′ --; 3′ --
Resource information
  A portion of this plasmid was derived from a plasmid made by: H2B-iRFP720 was subcloned from Addgene Plasmid #128961
Terms and licenses: Academic/Nonprofit Terms; Industry Terms: Not Available to Industry
Depositor comments: Please visit https://www.biorxiv.org/content/10.1101/2024.02.06.579141v1 for bioRxiv preprint.
How to cite: pL6-H2B-iRFP720-bla was a gift from Achim Kramer (Addgene plasmid # 189991 ; http://n2t.net/addgene:189991 ; RRID:Addgene_189991)
