[The description below was written by a language model from this plasmid's Addgene catalogue record and pLannotate feature annotations shown in this document.]
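Description:
pL6-H2B-iRFP720-bla is a lentiviral transfer plasmid of about 8.1 kb, built on the pLenti6-bla backbone, for stable expression of a nuclear near-infrared fluorescent marker in mammalian cells. In bacteria it is maintained through a high-copy ColE1/pUC-type origin and selected with ampicillin via β-lactamase. The backbone also carries an f1 origin and remnants of lac, T3 and T7 cloning elements. The viral portion has a third-generation-style layout. An RSV promoter replaces the U3 region upstream of a truncated HIV-1 5' LTR and drives genomic RNA production in packaging cells. It is followed by the Ψ packaging signal with a partial gag sequence and the Rev response element for Rev-dependent nuclear export. The ΔU3 3' LTR makes the integrated provirus self-inactivating, and an SV40 polyadenylation signal and SV40 origin lie downstream of it. No cPPT or WPRE is annotated in the feature table.

The payload sits between the LTRs. A human PGK promoter drives human histone H2B (HIST1H2BJ) fused at its C terminus to iRFP720, a bacteriophytochrome-derived near-infrared protein that needs biliverdin as a cofactor. Because the fusion is incorporated into chromatin, it labels nuclei. The cassette was subcloned from an earlier H2B-iRFP720 plasmid using MluI and ClaI sites. A second cassette follows, in which tandem SV40 and EM7 promoters drive blasticidin S deaminase, allowing blasticidin selection of transduced mammalian cells. The recorded purpose is nuclear iRFP720 expression with blasticidin resistance. The associated work on circadian rhythms in single cells suggests use as a far-red nuclear marker for identifying and tracking cells in live imaging, although the record does not spell this out.
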