Features (pLannotate 1.2.2; 27 found; start..end, strand, type, name):
      7..37      +  promoter       lac promoter: promoter for the E. coli lac operon
     45..61      +  protein_bind   lac operator: The lac repressor binds to the lac operator to inhibit transcription in E. coli. This inhibition can be relieved by adding lactose or isopropyl-β-D-thiogalactopyranoside (IPTG). lac repressor encoded by lacI
    106..124     +  promoter       T3 promoter: promoter for bacteriophage T3 RNA polymerase
    152..378     +  promoter       RSV promoter: Rous sarcoma virus enhancer/promoter
    379..559     +  LTR            5' LTR (truncated): truncated 5' long terminal repeat (LTR) from HIV-1
    606..731     +  misc_feature   HIV-1 Ψ: packaging signal of human immunodeficiency virus type 1
    715..1078    +  CDS            HIV-1 gag (fragment): gag protein from human immunodeficiency virus 1; gag
   1224..1457    +  misc_feature   RRE: The Rev response element (RRE) of HIV-1 allows for Rev-dependent mRNA export from the nucleus to the cytoplasm.
   1834..1934    +  CDS            Rev (fragment): human immunodeficiency virus 1 (HIV-1) Rev protein; rev; enhances nuclear export of unspliced and incompletely spliced viral mRNAs
   1969..2479    +  promoter       hPGK promoter: human phosphoglycerate kinase 1 promoter
   2491..2868    +  CDS            H2B: human histone H2B; HIST1H2BJ
   2887..3831    +  CDS            iRFP720: iRFP720 is a basic (constitutively fluorescent) near ir fluorescent protein published in 2013, derived from Rhodopseudomonas palustris. It has low acid sensitivity. It requires the cofactor biliverdin for fluorescence.
   3879..4208    +  promoter       SV40 promoter: SV40 enhancer and early promoter
   4256..4303    +  promoter       EM7 promoter: synthetic bacterial promoter&nbsp
   4322..4720    +  CDS            BSD: blasticidin S deaminase; Aspergillus terreus BSD; confers resistance to blasticidin
   4737..4805    +  CDS            nef (fragment): NEF_HV1Z2 - Experimental evidence at protein level: Swiss-Prot protein existence level 1. Extracellular Nef protein targets CD4(+) T-lymphocytes for apoptosis by interacting with CXCR4 surface receptors. From Human immunodeficiency virus type 1 group M subtype D (isolate Z2/CDC-Z34) (HIV-1).
   4807..5040    +  LTR            3' LTR (ΔU3): self-inactivating 3' long terminal repeat (LTR) from HIV-1
   5112..5233    +  polyA_signal   SV40 poly(A) signal: SV40 polyadenylation signal
   5273..5408    +  rep_origin     SV40 ori: SV40 origin of replication
   5429..5447    -  promoter       T7 promoter: promoter for bacteriophage T7 RNA polymerase
   5455..5610    +  CDS            lacZα (fragment): LacZα fragment of β-galactosidase; lacZ fragment
   5615..6043    +  rep_origin     f1 ori (sequence partly withheld): f1 bacteriophage origin of replication; arrow indicates direction of (+) strand synthesis
   6096..6200    +  promoter       AmpR promoter: bla
   6201..7061    +  CDS            AmpR: β-lactamase; bla; confers resistance to ampicillin, carbenicillin, and related antibiotics
   7232..7820    +  rep_origin     ori: high-copy-number ColE1/pMB1/pBR322/pUC origin of replication
   8003..8095    +  CDS            lacI (fragment): lac repressor; lacI; The lac repressor binds to the lac operator to inhibit transcription in E. coli. This inhibition can be relieved by adding lactose or isopropyl-β-D-thiogalactopyranoside (IPTG).
   8108..8129    +  protein_bind   CAP binding site: CAP binding activates transcription in the presence of cAMP. E. coli catabolite activator protein
>Addgene plasmid #189991 | pL6-H2B-iRFP720-bla | addgene full sequence | sequence record 383157 | Addgene NGS Result
CCAGGCTTTACACTTTATGCTTCCGGCTCGTATGTTGTGTGGAATTGTGAGCGGATAACAATTTCACACA
GGAAACAGCTATGACCATGATTACGCCAAGCGCGCAATTAACCCTCACTAAAGGGAACAAAAGCTGGAGC
TGCAAGCTTAATGTAGTCTTATGCAATACTCTTGTAGTCTTGCAACATGGTAACGATGAGTTAGCAACAT
GCCTTACAAGGAGAGAAAAAGCACCGTGCATGCCGATTGGTGGAAGTAAGGTGGTACGATCGTGCCTTAT
TAGGAAGGCAACAGACGGGTCTGACATGGATTGGACGAACCACTGAATTGCCGCATTGCAGAGATATTGT
ATTTAAGTGCCTAGCTCGATACATAAACGGGTCTCTCTGGTTAGACCAGATCTGAGCCTGGGAGCTCTCT
GGCTAACTAGGGAACCCACTGCTTAAGCCTCAATAAAGCTTGCCTTGAGTGCTTCAAGTAGTGTGTGCCC
GTCTGTTGTGTGACTCTGGTAACTAGAGATCCCTCAGACCCTTTTAGTCAGTGTGGAAAATCTCTAGCAG
TGGCGCCCGAACAGGGACTTGAAAGCGAAAGGGAAACCAGAGGAGCTCTCTCGACGCAGGACTCGGCTTG
CTGAAGCGCGCACGGCAAGAGGCGAGGGGCGGCGACTGGTGAGTACGCCAAAAATTTTGACTAGCGGAGG
CTAGAAGGAGAGAGATGGGTGCGAGAGCGTCAGTATTAAGCGGGGGAGAATTAGATCGCGATGGGAAAAA
ATTCGGTTAAGGCCAGGGGGAAAGAAAAAATATAAATTAAAACATATAGTATGGGCAAGCAGGGAGCTAG
AACGATTCGCAGTTAATCCTGGCCTGTTAGAAACATCAGAAGGCTGTAGACAAATACTGGGACAGCTACA
ACCATCCCTTCAGACAGGATCAGAAGAACTTAGATCATTATATAATACAGTAGCAACCCTCTATTGTGTG
CATCAAAGGATAGAGATAAAAGACACCAAGGAAGCTTTAGACAAGATAGAGGAAGAGCAAAACAAAAGTA
AGACCACCGCACAGCAAGCGGCCGCTGATCTTCAGACCTGGAGGAGGAGATATGAGGGACAATTGGAGAA
GTGAATTATATAAATATAAAGTAGTAAAAATTGAACCATTAGGAGTAGCACCCACCAAGGCAAAGAGAAG
AGTGGTGCAGAGAGAAAAAAGAGCAGTGGGAATAGGAGCTTTGTTCCTTGGGTTCTTGGGAGCAGCAGGA
AGCACTATGGGCGCAGCGTCAATGACGCTGACGGTACAGGCCAGACAATTATTGTCTGGTATAGTGCAGC
AGCAGAACAATTTGCTGAGGGCTATTGAGGCGCAACAGCATCTGTTGCAACTCACAGTCTGGGGCATCAA
GCAGCTCCAGGCAAGAATCCTGGCTGTGGAAAGATACCTAAAGGATCAACAGCTCCTGGGGATTTGGGGT
TGCTCTGGAAAACTCATTTGCACCACTGCTGTGCCTTGGAATGCTAGTTGGAGTAATAAATCTCTGGAAC
AGATTTGGAATCACACGACCTGGATGGAGTGGGACAGAGAAATTAACAATTACACAAGCTTAATACACTC
CTTAATTGAAGAATCGCAAAACCAGCAAGAAAAGAATGAACAAGAATTATTGGAATTAGATAAATGGGCA
AGTTTGTGGAATTGGTTTAACATAACAAATTGGCTGTGGTATATAAAATTATTCATAATGATAGTAGGAG
GCTTGGTAGGTTTAAGAATAGTTTTTGCTGTACTTTCTATAGTGAATAGAGTTAGGCAGGGATATTCACC
ATTATCGTTTCAGACCCACCTCCCAACCCCGAGGGGACCCGACAGGCCCGAAGGAATAGAAGAAGAAGGT
GGAGAGAGAGACAGAGACAGATCCATTCGATTAGTGAACGGATCTCGACGGTATCGATCACTTTGGCCGC
GGCTCGAGGGGGTTGGGGTTGCGCCTTTTCCAAGGCAGCCCTGGGTTTGCGCAGGGACGCGGCTGCTCTG
GGCGTGGTTCCGGGAAACGCAGCGGCGCCGACCCTGGGTCTCGCACATTCTTCACGTCCGTTCGCAGCGT
CACCCGGATCTTCGCCGCTACCCTTGTGGGCCCCCCGGCGACGCTTCCTGCTCCGCCCCTAAGTCGGGAA
GGTTCCTTGCGGTTCGCGGCGTGCCGGACGTGACAAACGGAAGCCGCACGTCTCACTAGTACCCTCGCAG
ACGGACAGCGCCAGGGAGCAATGGCAGCGCGCCGACCGCGATGGGCTGTGGCCAATAGCGGCTGCTCAGC
AGGGCGCGCCGAGAGCAGCGGCCGGGAAGGGGCGGTGCGGGAGGCGGGGTGTGGGGCGGTAGTGTGGGCC
CTGTTCCTGCCCGCGCGGTGTTCCGCATTCTGCAAGCCTCCGGAGCGCACGTCGGCAGTCGGCTCCCTCG
TTGACCGAATCACCGACCTCTCTCCCCAGGGGGATCTACCATGCCAGAGCCAGCGAAGTCTGCTCCCGCC
CCGAAAAAGGGCTCCAAGAAGGCGGTGACTAAGGCGCAGAAGAAAGGCGGCAAGAAGCGCAAGCGCAGCC
GCAAGGAGAGCTATTCCATCTATGTGTACAAGGTTCTGAAGCAGGTCCACCCTGACACCGGCATTTCGTC
CAAGGCCATGGGCATCATGAACTCGTTTGTGAACGACATTTTCGAGCGCATCGCAGGTGAGGCTTCCCGC
CTGGCGCATTACAACAAGCGCTCGACCATCACCTCCAGGGAGATCCAGACGGCCGTGCGCCTGCTGCTGC
CTGGGGAGTTGGCCAAGCACGCCGTGTCCGAGGGTACTAAGGCCATCACCAAGTACACCAGCGCTAAGGA
TCCACCGGTCGCCACCGCGGAAGGATCCGTCGCCAGGCAGCCTGACCTCTTGACCTGCGACGATGAGCCG
ATCCATATCCCCGGTGCCATCCAACCGCATGGACTGCTGCTCGCCCTCGCCGCCGACATGACGATCGTTG
CCGGCAGCGACAACCTTCCCGAACTCACCGGACTGGCGATCGGCGCCCTGATCGGCCGCTCTGCGGCCGA
TGTCTTCGACTCGGAGACGCACAACCGTCTGACGATCGCCTTGGCCGAGCCCGGGGCGGCCGTCGGAGCA
CCGATCACTGTCGGCTTCACGATGCGAAAGGACGCAGGCTTCATCGGCTCCTGGCATCGCCATGATCAGC
TCATCTTCCTCGAGCTCGAGCCTCCCCAGCGGGACGTCGCCGAGCCGCAGGCGTTCTTCCGCCGCACCAA
CAGCGCCATCCGCCGCCTGCAGGCCGCCGAAACCTTGGAAAGCGCCTGCGCCGCCGCGGCGCAAGAGGTG
CGGAAGATTACCGGCTTCGATCGGGTGATGATCTATCGCTTCGCCTCCGACTTCAGCGGGTCCGTGATCG
CAGAGGATCGGTGCGCCGAGGTCGAGTCAAAACTAGGCCTGCACTATCCTGCCTCATTCATCCCGGCGCA
GGCCCGTCGGCTCTATACCATCAACCCGGTACGGATCATTCCCGATATCAATTATCGGCCGGTGCCGGTC
ACCCCAGACCTCAATCCGGTCACCGGGCGGCCGATTGATCTTAGCTTCGCCATCCTGCGCAGCGTCTCGC
CCAACCATCTGGAGTTCATGCGCAACATAGGCATGCACGGCACGATGTCGATCTCGATTTTGCGCGGCGA
GCGACTGTGGGGATTGATCGTTTGCCATCACCGAACGCCGTACTACGTCGATCTCGATGGCCGCCAAGCC
TGCGAGCTAGTCGCCCAGGTTCTGGCCTGGCAGATCGGCGTGATGGAAGAGTAAACGCGTACCGGTTAGT
AATGAGTTTGGAATTAATTCTGTGGAATGTGTGTCAGTTAGGGTGTGGAAAGTCCCCAGGCTCCCCAGCA
GGCAGAAGTATGCAAAGCATGCATCTCAATTAGTCAGCAACCAGGTGTGGAAAGTCCCCAGGCTCCCCAG
CAGGCAGAAGTATGCAAAGCATGCATCTCAATTAGTCAGCAACCATAGTCCCGCCCCTAACTCCGCCCAT
CCCGCCCCTAACTCCGCCCAGTTCCGCCCATTCTCCGCCCCATGGCTGACTAATTTTTTTTATTTATGCA
GAGGCCGAGGCCGCCTCTGCCTCTGAGCTATTCCAGAAGTAGTGAGGAGGCTTTTTTGGAGGCCTAGGCT
TTTGCAAAAAGCTCCCGGGAGCTTGTATATCCATTTTCGGATCTGATCAGCACGTGTTGACAATTAATCA
TCGGCATAGTATATCGGCATAGTATAATACGACAAGGTGAGGAACTAAACCATGGCCAAGCCTTTGTCTC
AAGAAGAATCCACCCTCATTGAAAGAGCAACGGCTACAATCAACAGCATCCCCATCTCTGAAGACTACAG
CGTCGCCAGCGCAGCTCTCTCTAGCGACGGCCGCATCTTCACTGGTGTCAATGTATATCATTTTACTGGG
GGACCTTGTGCAGAACTCGTGGTGCTGGGCACTGCTGCTGCTGCGGCAGCTGGCAACCTGACTTGTATCG
TCGCGATCGGAAATGAGAACAGGGGCATCTTGAGCCCCTGCGGACGGTGCCGACAGGTGCTTCTCGATCT
GCATCCTGGGATCAAAGCCATAGTGAAGGACAGTGATGGACAGCCGACGGCAGTTGGGATTCGTGAATTG
CTGCCCTCTGGTTATGTGTGGGAGGGCTAAGCACAATTCGAGCTCGGTACCTTTAAGACCAATGACTTAC
AAGGCAGCTGTAGATCTTAGCCACTTTTTAAAAGAAAAGGGGGGACTGGAAGGGCTAATTCACTCCCAAC
GAAGACAAGATCTGCTTTTTGCTTGTACTGGGTCTCTCTGGTTAGACCAGATCTGAGCCTGGGAGCTCTC
TGGCTAACTAGGGAACCCACTGCTTAAGCCTCAATAAAGCTTGCCTTGAGTGCTTCAAGTAGTGTGTGCC
CGTCTGTTGTGTGACTCTGGTAACTAGAGATCCCTCAGACCCTTTTAGTCAGTGTGGAAAATCTCTAGCA
GTAGTAGTTCATGTCATCTTATTATTCAGTATTTATAACTTGCAAAGAAATGAATATCAGAGAGTGAGAG
GAACTTGTTTATTGCAGCTTATAATGGTTACAAATAAAGCAATAGCATCACAAATTTCACAAATAAAGCA
TTTTTTTCACTGCATTCTAGTTGTGGTTTGTCCAAACTCATCAATGTATCTTATCATGTCTGGCTCTAGC
TATCCCGCCCCTAACTCCGCCCATCCCGCCCCTAACTCCGCCCAGTTCCGCCCATTCTCCGCCCCATGGC
TGACTAATTTTTTTTATTTATGCAGAGGCCGAGGCCGCCTCGGCCTCTGAGCTATTCCAGAAGTAGTGAG
GAGGCTTTTTTGGAGGCCTAGGGACGTACCCAATTCGCCCTATAGTGAGTCGTATTACGCGCGCTCACTG
GCCGTCGTTTTACAACGTCGTGACTGGGAAAACCCTGGCGTTACCCAACTTAATCGCCTTGCAGCACATC
CCCCTTTCGCCAGCTGGCGTAATAGCGAAGAGGCCCGCACCGATCGCCCTTCCCAACAGTTGCGCAGCCT
GAATGGCGAATGGG
[124 nt withheld, positions 5615-5738]
C
[91 nt withheld, positions 5740-5830]
A
[49 nt withheld, positions 5832-5880]
CCTTTGACGTTGGAGTCCACGTTCTTT
[37 nt withheld, positions 5908-5944]
ACCCTATCTCGGTCTATTCTTTTGATTTATAAGGGATTTTGCCGATTTCGGCCTATTGGTTAAAAAATGA
GCTGATTTAACAAAAATTTAACGCGAATTTTAACAAAATATTAACGCTTACAATTTAGGTGGCACTTTTC
GGGGAAATGTGCGCGGAACCCCTATTTGTTTATTTTTCTAAATACATTCAAATATGTATCCGCTCATGAG
ACAATAACCCTGATAAATGCTTCAATAATATTGAAAAAGGAAGAGTATGAGTATTCAACATTTCCGTGTC
GCCCTTATTCCCTTTTTTGCGGCATTTTGCCTTCCTGTTTTTGCTCACCCAGAAACGCTGGTGAAAGTAA
AAGATGCTGAAGATCAGTTGGGTGCACGAGTGGGTTACATCGAACTGGATCTCAACAGCGGTAAGATCCT
TGAGAGTTTTCGCCCCGAAGAACGTTTTCCAATGATGAGCACTTTTAAAGTTCTGCTATGTGGCGCGGTA
TTATCCCGTATTGACGCCGGGCAAGAGCAACTCGGTCGCCGCATACACTATTCTCAGAATGACTTGGTTG
AGTACTCACCAGTCACAGAAAAGCATCTTACGGATGGCATGACAGTAAGAGAATTATGCAGTGCTGCCAT
AACCATGAGTGATAACACTGCGGCCAACTTACTTCTGACAACGATCGGAGGACCGAAGGAGCTAACCGCT
TTTTTGCACAACATGGGGGATCATGTAACTCGCCTTGATCGTTGGGAACCGGAGCTGAATGAAGCCATAC
CAAACGACGAGCGTGACACCACGATGCCTGTAGCAATGGCAACAACGTTGCGCAAACTATTAACTGGCGA
ACTACTTACTCTAGCTTCCCGGCAACAATTAATAGACTGGATGGAGGCGGATAAAGTTGCAGGACCACTT
CTGCGCTCGGCCCTTCCGGCTGGCTGGTTTATTGCTGATAAATCTGGAGCCGGTGAGCGTGGGTCTCGCG
GTATCATTGCAGCACTGGGGCCAGATGGTAAGCCCTCCCGTATCGTAGTTATCTACACGACGGGGAGTCA
GGCAACTATGGATGAACGAAATAGACAGATCGCTGAGATAGGTGCCTCACTGATTAAGCATTGGTAACTG
TCAGACCAAGTTTACTCATATATACTTTAGATTGATTTAAAACTTCATTTTTAATTTAAAAGGATCTAGG
TGAAGATCCTTTTTGATAATCTCATGACCAAAATCCCTTAACGTGAGTTTTCGTTCCACTGAGCGTCAGA
CCCCGTAGAAAAGATCAAAGGATCTTCTTGAGATCCTTTTTTTCTGCGCGTAATCTGCTGCTTGCAAACA
AAAAAACCACCGCTACCAGCGGTGGTTTGTTTGCCGGATCAAGAGCTACCAACTCTTTTTCCGAAGGTAA
CTGGCTTCAGCAGAGCGCAGATACCAAATACTGTTCTTCTAGTGTAGCCGTAGTTAGGCCACCACTTCAA
GAACTCTGTAGCACCGCCTACATACCTCGCTCTGCTAATCCTGTTACCAGTGGCTGCTGCCAGTGGCGAT
AAGTCGTGTCTTACCGGGTTGGACTCAAGACGATAGTTACCGGATAAGGCGCAGCGGTCGGGCTGAACGG
GGGGTTCGTGCACACAGCCCAGCTTGGAGCGAACGACCTACACCGAACTGAGATACCTACAGCGTGAGCT
ATGAGAAAGCGCCACGCTTCCCGAAGGGAGAAAGGCGGACAGGTATCCGGTAAGCGGCAGGGTCGGAAGA
GGAGAGCGCACGAGGGAGCTTCCAGGGGGAAACGCCTGGTATCTTTATAGTCCTGTCGGGTTTCGCCACC
TCTGACTTGAGCGTCGATTTTTGTGATGCTCGTCAGGGGGGCGGAGCCTATGGAAAAACGCCAGCAACGC
GGCCTTTTTACGGTTCCTGGCCTTTTGCTGGCCTTTTGCTCACATGTTCTTTCCTGCGTTATCCCCTGAT
TCTGTGGATAACCGTATTACCGCCTTTGAGTGAGCTGATACCGCTCGCCGCAGCCGAACGACCGAGCGCA
GCGAGTCAGTGAGCGAGGAAGCGGAAGAGCGCCCAATACGCAAACCGCCTCTCCCCGCGCGTTGGCCGAT
TCATTAATGCAGCTGGCACGACAGGTTTCCCGACTGGAAAGCGGGCAGTGAGCGCAACGCAATTAATGTG
AGTTAGCTCACTCATTAGGCACC
